>Addgene plasmid #101152 | sg2.02 MUC4.1 | addgene full sequence | sequence record 193736 | Addgene NGS Result
GATCCGACGCGCCATCTCTAGGCCCGCGCCGGCCCCCTCGCACGGACTTGTGGGAGAAGCTCGGCTACTC
CCCTGCCCCGGTTAATTTGCATATAATATTTCCTAGTAACTATAGAGGCTTAATGTGCGATAAAAGACAG
ATAATCTGTTCTTTTTAATACTAGCTACATTTTACATGATAGGCTTGGATTTCTATAACTTCGTATAGCA
TACATTATACGAAGTTATAAACAGCACAAAAGGAAACTCACCCTAACTGTAAAGTAATTGTGTGTTTTGA
GACTATAAGTATCCCTTGGAGAACCACCTTGTTGGGTAAAGTAGAAAAGGCATAAAGTTTAAGAGCTATG
CTGGGCCAACATGAGGATCACCCATGTCTGCAGGGCCCAGCATAGCAAGTTTAAATAAGGCTAGTCCGTT
ATCAACTTGGCCAACATGAGGATCACCCATGTCTGCAGGGCCAAGTGGCACCGAGTCGGTGCTTTTTTTC
TCGAGTACTAGGATCCATTAGGCGGCCGCGTGGATAACCGTATTACCGCCATGCATTAGTTATTAATAGT
AATCAATTACGGGGTCATTAGTTCATAGCCCATATATGGAGTTCCGCGTTACATAACTTACGGTAAATGG
CCCGCCTGGCTGACCGCCCAACGACCCCCGCCCATTGACGTCAATAATGACGTATGTTCCCATAGTAACG
CCAATAGGGACTTTCCATTGACGTCAATGGGTGGAGTATTTACGGTAAACTGCCCACTTGGCAGTACATC
AAGTGTATCATATGCCAAGTACGCCCCCTATTGACGTCAATGACGGTAAATGGCCCGCCTGGCATTATGC
CCAGTACATGACCTTATGGGACTTTCCTACTTGGCAGTACATCTACGTATTAGTCATCGCTATTACCATG
GTGATGCGGTTTTGGCAGTACATCAATGGGCGTGGATAGCGGTTTGACTCACGGGGATTTCCAAGTCTCC
ACCCCATTGACGTCAATGGGAGTTTGTTTTGGCACCAAAATCAACGGGACTTTCCAAAATGTCGTAACAA
CTCCGCCCCATTGACGCAAATGGGCGGTAGGCGTGTACGGTGGGAGGTCTATATAAGCAGAGCTGGTTTA
GTGAACCGTCAGATCCGCTAGCCCACCATGACCGAGTACAAGCCCACGGTGCGCCTCGCCACCCGCGACG
ACGTCCCCCGGGCCGTACGCACCCTCGCCGCCGCGTTCGCCGACTACCCCGCCACGCGCCACACCGTCGA
CCCGGACCGCCACATCGAGCGGGTCACCGAGCTGCAAGAACTCTTCCTCACGCGCGTCGGGCTCGACATC
GGCAAGGTGTGGGTCGCGGACGACGGCGCCGCGGTGGCGGTCTGGACCACGCCGGAGAGCGTCGAAGCGG
GGGCGGTGTTCGCCGAGATCGGCCCGCGCATGGCCGAGTTGAGCGGTTCCCGGCTGGCCGCGCAGCAACA
GATGGAAGGCCTCCTGGCGCCGCACCGGCCCAAGGAGCCCGCGTGGTTCCTGGCCACCGTCGGCGTCTCG
CCCGACCACCAGGGCAAGGGTCTGGGCAGCGCCGTCGTGCTCCCCGGAGTGGAGGCGGCCGAGCGCGCCG
GGGTGCCCGCCTTCCTGGAGACCTCCGCGCCCCGCAACCTCCCCTTCTACGAGCGGCTCGGCTTCACCGT
CACCGCCGACGTCGAGGTGCCCGAAGGACCGCGCACCTGGTGCATGACCCGCAAGCCCGGTGCCGGATCG
GGAGAGGGCAGAGGAAGTCTGCTAACATGCGGTGACGTCGAGGAGAATCCTGGCCCACCGGTCGCCACCA
TGAGCGAGCTGATTAAGGAGAACATGCACATGAAGCTGTACATGGAGGGCACCGTGGACAACCATCACTT
CAAGTGCACATCCGAGGGCGAAGGCAAGCCCTACGAGGGCACCCAGACCATGAGAATCAAGGTGGTCGAG
GGCGGCCCTCTCCCCTTCGCCTTCGACATCCTGGCTACTAGCTTCCTCTACGGCAGCAAGACCTTCATCA
ACCACACCCAGGGCATCCCCGACTTCTTCAAGCAGTCCTTCCCTGAGGGCTTCACATGGGAGAGAGTCAC
CACATACGAAGACGGGGGCGTGCTGACCGCTACCCAGGACACCAGCCTCCAGGACGGCTGCCTCATCTAC
AACGTCAAGATCAGAGGGGTGAACTTCACATCCAACGGCCCTGTGATGCAGAAGAAAACACTCGGCTGGG
AGGCCTTCACCGAGACGCTGTACCCCGCTGACGGCGGCCTGGAAGGCAGAAACGACATGGCCCTGAAGCT
CGTGGGCGGGAGCCATCTGATCGCAAACATCAAGACCACATATAGATCCAAGAAACCCGCTAAGAACCTC
AAGATGCCTGGCGTCTACTATGTGGACTACAGACTGGAAAGAATCAAGGAGGCCAACAACGAGACCTACG
TCGAGCAGCACGAGGTGGCAGTGGCCAGATACTGCGACCTCCCTAGCAAACTGGGGCACAAGCTTAATTA
AGAATTCGTCGAGGGACCTAATAACTTCGTATAGCATACATTATACGAAGTTATACATGTTTAAGGGTTC
CGGTTCCACTAGGTACAATTCGATATCAAGCTTATCGATAATCAACCTCTGGATTACAAAATTTGTGAAA
GATTGACTGGTATTCTTAACTATGTTGCTCCTTTTACGCTATGTGGATACGCTGCTTTAATGCCTTTGTA
TCATGCTATTGCTTCCCGTATGGCTTTCATTTTCTCCTCCTTGTATAAATCCTGGTTGCTGTCTCTTTAT
GAGGAGTTGTGGCCCGTTGTCAGGCAACGTGGCGTGGTGTGCACTGTGTTTGCTGACGCAACCCCCACTG
GTTGGGGCATTGCCACCACCTGTCAGCTCCTTTCCGGGACTTTCGCTTTCCCCCTCCCTATTGCCACGGC
GGAACTCATCGCCGCCTGCCTTGCCCGCTGCTGGACAGGGGCTCGGCTGTTGGGCACTGACAATTCCGTG
GTGTTGTCGGGGAAATCATCGTCCTTTCCTTGGCTGCTCGCCTGTGTTGCCACCTGGATTCTGCGCGGGA
CGTCCTTCTGCTACGTCCCTTCGGCCCTCAATCCAGCGGACCTTCCTTCCCGCGGCCTGCTGCCGGCTCT
GCGGCCTCTTCCGCGTCTTCGCCTTCGCCCTCAGACGAGTCGGATCTCCCTTTGGGCCGCCTCCCCGCAT
CGATACCGTCGACCTCGATCGAGACCTAGAAAAACATGGAGCAATCACAAGTAGCAATACAGCAGCTACC
AATGCTGATTGTGCCTGGCTAGAAGCACAAGAGGAGGAGGAGGTGGGTTTTCCAGTCACACCTCAGGTAC
CTTTAAGACCAATGACTTACAAGGCAGCTGTAGATCTTAGCCACTTTTTAAAAGAAAAGGGGGGACTGGA
AGGGCTAATTCACTCCCAACGAAGACAAGATATCCTTGATCTGTGGATCTACCACACACAAGGCTACTTC
CCTGATTGGCAGAACTACACACCAGGGCCAGGGATCAGATATCCACTGACCTTTGGATGGTGCTACAAGC
TAGTACCAGTTGAGCAAGAGAAGGTAGAAGAAGCCAATGAAGGAGAGAACACCCGCTTGTTACACCCTGT
GAGCCTGCATGGGATGGATGACCCGGAGAGAGAAGTATTAGAGTGGAGGTTTGACAGCCGCCTAGCATTT
CATCACATGGCCCGAGAGCTGCATCCGGACTGTACTGGGTCTCTCTGGTTAGACCAGATCTGAGCCTGGG
AGCTCTCTGGCTAACTAGGGAACCCACTGCTTAAGCCTCAATAAAGCTTGCCTTGAGTGCTTCAAGTAGT
GTGTGCCCGTCTGTTGTGTGACTCTGGTAACTAGAGATCCCTCAGACCCTTTTAGTCAGTGTGGAAAATC
TCTAGCAGCATGTGAGCAAAAGGCCAGCAAAAGGCCAGGAACCGTAAAAAGGCCGCGTTGCTGGCGTTTT
TCCATAGGCTCCGCCCCCCTGACGAGCATCACAAAAATCGACGCTCAAGTCAGAGGTGGCGAAACCCGAC
AGGACTATAAAGATACCAGGCGTTTCCCCCTGGAAGCTCCCTCGTGCGCTCTCCTGTTCCGACCCTGCCG
CTTACCGGATACCTGTCCGCCTTTCTCCCTTCGGGAAGCGTGGCGCTTTCTCATAGCTCACGCTGTAGGT
ATCTCAGTTCGGTGTAGGTCGTTCGCTCCAAGCTGGGCTGTGTGCACGAACCCCCCGTTCAGCCCGACCG
CTGCGCCTTATCCGGTAACTATCGTCTTGAGTCCAACCCGGTAAGACACGACTTATCGCCACTGGCAGCA
GCCACTGGTAACAGGATTAGCAGAGCGAGGTATGTAGGCGGTGCTACAGAGTTCTTGAAGTGGTGGCCTA
ACTACGGCTACACTAGAAGAACAGTATTTGGTATCTGCGCTCTGCTGAAGCCAGTTACCTTCGGAAAAAG
AGTTGGTAGCTCTTGATCCGGCAAACAAACCACCGCTGGTAGCGGTGGTTTTTTTGTTTGCAAGCAGCAG
ATTACGCGCAGAAAAAAAGGATCTCAAGAAGATCCTTTGATCTTTTCTACGGGGTCTGACGCTCAGTGGA
ACGAAAACTCACGTTAAGGGATTTTGGTCATGAGATTATCAAAAAGGATCTTCACCTAGATCCTTTTAAA
TTAAAAATGAAGTTTTAAATCAATCTAAAGTATATATGAGTAAACTTGGTCTGACAGTTACCAATGCTTA
ATCAGTGAGGCACCTATCTCAGCGATCTGTCTATTTCGTTCATCCATAGTTGCCTGACTCCCCGTCGTGT
AGATAACTACGATACGGGAGGGCTTACCATCTGGCCCCAGTGCTGCAATGATACCGCGAGACCCACGCTC
ACCGGCTCCAGATTTATCAGCAATAAACCAGCCAGCCGGAAGGGCCGAGCGCAGAAGTGGTCCTGCAACT
TTATCCGCCTCCATCCAGTCTATTAATTGTTGCCGGGAAGCTAGAGTAAGTAGTTCGCCAGTTAATAGTT
TGCGCAACGTTGTTGCCATTGCTACAGGCATCGTGGTGTCACGCTCGTCGTTTGGTATGGCTTCATTCAG
CTCCGGTTCCCAACGATCAAGGCGAGTTACATGATCCCCCATGTTGTGCAAAAAAGCGGTTAGCTCCTTC
GGTCCTCCGATCGTTGTCAGAAGTAAGTTGGCCGCAGTGTTATCACTCATGGTTATGGCAGCACTGCATA
ATTCTCTTACTGTCATGCCATCCGTAAGATGCTTTTCTGTGACTGGTGAGTACTCAACCAAGTCATTCTG
AGAATAGTGTATGCGGCGACCGAGTTGCTCTTGCCCGGCGTCAATACGGGATAATACCGCGCCACATAGC
AGAACTTTAAAAGTGCTCATCATTGGAAAACGTTCTTCGGGGCGAAAACTCTCAAGGATCTTACCGCTGT
TGAGATCCAGTTCGATGTAACCCACTCGTGCACCCAACTGATCTTCAGCATCTTTTACTTTCACCAGCGT
TTCTGGGTGAGCAAAAACAGGAAGGCAAAATGCCGCAAAAAAGGGAATAAGGGCGACACGGAAATGTTGA
ATACTCATACTCTTCCTTTTTCAATATTATTGAAGCATTTATCAGGGTTATTGTCTCATGAGCGGATACA
TATTTGAATGTATTTAGAAAAATAAACAAATAGGGGTTCCGCGCACATTTCCCCGAAAAGTGCCACCTGA
CGTCGACGGATCGGGAGATCTCCCGATCCCCTATGGTGCACTCTCAGTACAATCTGCTCTGATGCCGCAT
AGTTAAGCCAGTATCTGCTCCCTGCTTGTGTGTTGGAGGTCGCTGAGTAGTGCGCGAGCAAAATTTAAGC
TACAACAAGGCAAGGCTTGACCGACAATTGCATGAAGAATCTGCTTAGGGTTAGGCGTTTTGCGCTGCTT
CGCGATGTACGGGCCAGATATACGCGTTGACATTGATTATTGACTAGTTATTAATAGTAATCAATTACGG
GGTCATTAGTTCATAGCCCATATATGGAGTTCCGCGTTACATAACTTACGGTAAATGGCCCGCCTGGCTG
ACCGCCCAACGACCCCCGCCCATTGACGTCAATAATGACGTATGTTCCCATAGTAACGCCAATAGGGACT
TTCCATTGACGTCAATGGGTGGAGTATTTACGGTAAACTGCCCACTTGGCAGTACATCAAGTGTATCATA
TGCCAAGTACGCCCCCTATTGACGTCAATGACGGTAAATGGCCCGCCTGGCATTATGCCCAGTACATGAC
CTTATGGGACTTTCCTACTTGGCAGTACATCTACGTATTAGTCATCGCTATTACCATGGTGATGCGGTTT
TGGCAGTACATCAATGGGCGTGGATAGCGGTTTGACTCACGGGGATTTCCAAGTCTCCACCCCATTGACG
TCAATGGGAGTTTGTTTTGGCACCAAAATCAACGGGACTTTCCAAAATGTCGTAACAACTCCGCCCCATT
GACGCAAATGGGCGGTAGGCGTGTACGGTGGGAGGTCTATATAAGCAGCGCGTTTTGCCTGTACTGGGTC
TCTCTGGTTAGACCAGATCTGAGCCTGGGAGCTCTCTGGCTAACTAGGGAACCCACTGCTTAAGCCTCAA
TAAAGCTTGCCTTGAGTGCTTCAAGTAGTGTGTGCCCGTCTGTTGTGTGACTCTGGTAACTAGAGATCCC
TCAGACCCTTTTAGTCAGTGTGGAAAATCTCTAGCAGTGGCGCCCGAACAGGGACTTGAAAGCGAAAGGG
AAACCAGAGGAGCTCTCTCGACGCAGGACTCGGCTTGCTGAAGCGCGCACGGCAAGAGGCGAGGGGCGGC
GACTGGTGAGTACGCCAAAAATTTTGACTAGCGGAGGCTAGAAGGAGAGAGATGGGTGCGAGAGCGTCAG
TATTAAGCGGGGGAGAATTAGATCGCGATGGGAAAAAATTCGGTTAAGGCCAGGGGGAAAGAAAAAATAT
AAATTAAAACATATAGTATGGGCAAGCAGGGAGCTAGAACGATTCGCAGTTAATCCTGGCCTGTTAGAAA
CATCAGAAGGCTGTAGACAAATACTGGGACAGCTACAACCATCCCTTCAGACAGGATCAGAAGAACTTAG
ATCATTATATAATACAGTAGCAACCCTCTATTGTGTGCATCAAAGGATAGAGATAAAAGACACCAAGGAA
GCTTTAGACAAGATAGAGGAAGAGCAAAACAAAAGTAAGACCACCGCACAGCAAGCGGCCGGCCGCTGAT
CTTCAGACCTGGAGGAGGAGATATGAGGGACAATTGGAGAAGTGAATTATATAAATATAAAGTAGTAAAA
ATTGAACCATTAGGAGTAGCACCCACCAAGGCAAAGAGAAGAGTGGTGCAGAGAGAAAAAAGAGCAGTGG
GAATAGGAGCTTTGTTCCTTGGGTTCTTGGGAGCAGCAGGAAGCACTATGGGCGCAGCGTCAATGACGCT
GACGGTACAGGCCAGACAATTATTGTCTGGTATAGTGCAGCAGCAGAACAATTTGCTGAGGGCTATTGAG
GCGCAACAGCATCTGTTGCAACTCACAGTCTGGGGCATCAAGCAGCTCCAGGCAAGAATCCTGGCTGTGG
AAAGATACCTAAAGGATCAACAGCTCCTGGGGATTTGGGGTTGCTCTGGAAAACTCATTTGCACCACTGC
TGTGCCTTGGAATGCTAGTTGGAGTAATAAATCTCTGGAACAGATTTGGAATCACACGACCTGGATGGAG
TGGGACAGAGAAATTAACAATTACACAAGCTTAATACACTCCTTAATTGAAGAATCGCAAAACCAGCAAG
AAAAGAATGAACAAGAATTATTGGAATTAGATAAATGGGCAAGTTTGTGGAATTGGTTTAACATAACAAA
TTGGCTGTGGTATATAAAATTATTCATAATGATAGTAGGAGGCTTGGTAGGTTTAAGAATAGTTTTTGCT
GTACTTTCTATAGTGAATAGAGTTAGGCAGGGATATTCACCATTATCGTTTCAGACCCACCTCCCAACCC
CGAGGGGACCCGACAGGCCCGAAGGAATAGAAGAAGAAGGTGGAGAGAGAGACAGAGACAGATCCATTCG
ATTAGTGAACGGATCGGCACTGCGTGCGCCAATTCTGCAGACAAATGGCAGTATTCATCCACAATTTTAA
AAGAAAAGGGGGGATTGGGGGGTACAGTGCAGGGGAAAGAATAGTAGACATAATAGCAACAGACATACAA
ACTAAAGAATTACAAAAACAAATTACAAAAATTCAAAATTTTCGGGTTTATTACAGGGACAGCAGAGATC
CAGTTTGGTTAGTACCGGGCCCGCTCTAGA
Features (pLannotate 1.2.2; 27 found; start..end, strand, type, name):
    195..228     +  protein_bind   loxP: Cre-mediated recombination occurs in the 8-bp core sequence (GCATACAT). Cre recombinase
    359..377     +  misc_RNA       MS2 stem loop: stem loop that binds the bacteriophage MS2 coat protein
    388..429     +  misc_RNA       tracrRNA (fragment): trans-activating CRISPR RNA for the Streptococcus pyogenes CRISPR/Cas9 system
    434..452     +  misc_RNA       MS2 stem loop: stem loop that binds the bacteriophage MS2 coat protein
    463..482     +  misc_RNA       gRNA scaffold (fragment): guide RNA scaffold for the Streptococcus pyogenes CRISPR/Cas9 system
    607..910     +  enhancer       CMV enhancer: human cytomegalovirus immediate early enhancer
    911..1114    +  promoter       CMV promoter: human cytomegalovirus (CMV) immediate early promoter
   1148..1744    +  CDS            PuroR: puromycin N-acetyltransferase; pac from Streptomyces alboniger; confers resistance to puromycin
   1820..2521    +  CDS            TagBFP: monomeric blue fluorescent protein mammalian codon-optimized
   2541..2574    +  protein_bind   loxP: Cre-mediated recombination occurs in the 8-bp core sequence (GCATACAT). Cre recombinase
   2607..2630    +  misc_feature   MCS (fragment): pBluescript multiple cloning site
   2630..3218    +  misc_feature   WPRE: woodchuck hepatitis virus posttranscriptional regulatory element
   3219..3238    +  misc_feature   MCS (fragment): pBluescript multiple cloning site
   3240..3740    +  CDS            nef (fragment): NEF_HV1LA - Experimental evidence at protein level: Swiss-Prot protein existence level 1. Extracellular Nef protein targets CD4(+) T-lymphocytes for apoptosis by interacting with CXCR4 surface receptors. From Human immunodeficiency virus type 1 group M subtype B (isolate Lai) (HIV-1).
   3747..3927    +  LTR            5' LTR (truncated): truncated 5' long terminal repeat (LTR) from HIV-1
   3989..4577    -  rep_origin     ori: high-copy-number ColE1/pMB1/pBR322/pUC origin of replication
   4748..5608    -  CDS            AmpR: β-lactamase; bla; confers resistance to ampicillin, carbenicillin, and related antibiotics
   5609..5713    -  promoter       AmpR promoter: bla
   5772..5824    -  misc_feature   bom (fragment): basis of mobility region from pBR322
   5979..6358    +  enhancer       CMV enhancer: human cytomegalovirus immediate early enhancer
   6359..6558    +  promoter       CMV promoter: human cytomegalovirus (CMV) immediate early promoter
   6576..6756    +  LTR            5' LTR (truncated): truncated 5' long terminal repeat (LTR) from HIV-1
   6803..6928    +  misc_feature   HIV-1 Ψ: packaging signal of human immunodeficiency virus type 1
   6912..7250    +  CDS            HIV-1 gag (fragment): gag protein from human immunodeficiency virus 1; gag
   7425..7658    +  misc_feature   RRE: The Rev response element (RRE) of HIV-1 allows for Rev-dependent mRNA export from the nucleus to the cytoplasm.
   8035..8135    +  CDS            Rev (fragment): human immunodeficiency virus 1 (HIV-1) Rev protein; rev; enhances nuclear export of unspliced and incompletely spliced viral mRNAs
   8185..8302    +  misc_feature   cPPT/CTS: central polypurine tract and central termination sequence of HIV-1
