[The description below was written by a language model from this plasmid's Addgene catalogue record and pLannotate feature annotations shown in this document.]
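Description:
sg2.02 MUC4.1 is a lentiviral CRISPR guide RNA expression plasmid built on the pSico backbone, about 8.4 kb in size (the catalogue lists 8,370 bp; the sequenced record is 8,360 nt). It is propagated in bacteria through a high-copy ColE1/pUC-type origin and selected with ampicillin via the β-lactamase gene. The viral framework is an HIV-1-derived transfer vector. A CMV enhancer/promoter is fused to a truncated 5' LTR and drives genomic RNA production in packaging cells. It is followed by the Ψ packaging signal with a gag fragment, the Rev response element for nuclear export, and the cPPT/CTS. A WPRE and a second truncated LTR close the provirus at the 3' end.

The payload is a single guide RNA targeting the human MUC4 locus, which the catalogue entry says is expressed from a mouse U6 promoter. The promoter itself was not picked up in the feature table. The Streptococcus pyogenes guide scaffold is annotated as fragments interrupted by two MS2 stem loops. This matches the stated purpose of a gRNA carrying two binding sites for the MS2 coat protein (MCP), which allow MCP fusion proteins to be recruited to the Cas9-bound site.

Downstream, an internal CMV enhancer/promoter drives a puromycin resistance gene followed by TagBFP, so transduced mammalian cells can be drug-selected and identified by blue fluorescence. The record does not annotate the element linking the two coding sequences. Two loxP sites in the same orientation bracket the guide scaffold and the marker cassette, a feature inherited from pSico. The associated publication concerns live-cell imaging of low- and non-repetitive chromosomal loci with CRISPR-Cas9, which indicates use in fluorescently labelling the MUC4 locus.
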