Addgene plasmid #101152: sg2.02 MUC4.1
Purpose: gRNA with two MCP binding sites
Depositing lab: Mazhar Adli. Depositing organization: University of Virginia. Publication: Live cell imaging of low- and non-repetitive chromosome loci using CRISPR-Cas9. Qin P, Parlak M, Kuscu C, Bandaria J, Mir M, Szlachta K, Singh R, Darzacq X, Yildiz A, Adli M. Nat Commun. 2017 Mar 14;8:14725. doi: 10.1038/ncomms14725. PubMed 28290446.
Backbone
  Vector backbone: pSico
  Total vector size (bp): 8370
  Modifications to backbone: none
  Vector type: Lentiviral, CRISPR
  Selectable markers: Puromycin ; BFP
Growth in bacteria
  Bacterial resistance: Ampicillin, 100 μg/mL
  Growth temperature: 37°C
  Growth strain: NEB Stable
  Copy number: High Copy
Gene/Insert
  Gene/Insert name: MUC4
  gRNA/shRNA sequence: GTAAAGTAGAAAAGGCATAAA
  Species: H. sapiens (human)
  Entrez Gene: MUC4 (a.k.a. ASGP, HSA276359, MUC-4)
  Promoter: mU6
  Cloning method: Restriction Enzyme; 5′ cloning site BstXI (unknown if destroyed); 3′ cloning site BamHI (unknown if destroyed)
  Sequencing primers: 5′ gacgcgccatctctaggcc; 3′ atgcatggcggtaatacggttatc
Terms and licenses: Academic/Nonprofit Terms; Industry Terms: Not Available to Industry
How to cite: sg2.02 MUC4.1 was a gift from Mazhar Adli (Addgene plasmid # 101152 ; http://n2t.net/addgene:101152 ; RRID:Addgene_101152)
